>Addgene plasmid #163090 | pGST-GstZ1 | addgene full sequence | sequence record 320646 | Addgene NGS Result
TGTCGCTCAAGGCGCACTCCCGTTCTGGATAATGTTTTTTGCGCCGACATCATAACGGTTCTGGCAAATA
TTCTGAAATGAGCTGTTGACAATTAATCATCGGCTCGTATAATGTGTGGAATTGTGAGCGGATAACAATT
TCACACAGGAAACAGTATTCATGTCCCCTATACTAGGTTATTGGAAAATTAAGGGCCTTGTGCAACCCAC
TCGACTTCTTTTGGAATATCTTGAAGAAAAATATGAAGAGCATTTGTATGAGCGCGATGAAGGTGATAAA
TGGCGAAACAAAAAGTTTGAATTGGGTTTGGAGTTTCCCAATCTTCCTTATTATATTGATGGTGATGTTA
AATTAACACAGTCTATGGCCATCATACGTTATATAGCTGACAAGCACAACATGTTGGGTGGTTGTCCAAA
AGAGCGTGCAGAGATTTCAATGCTTGAAGGAGCGGTTTTGGATATTAGATACGGTGTTTCGAGAATTGCA
TATAGTAAAGACTTTGAAACTCTCAAAGTTGATTTTCTTAGCAAGCTACCTGAAATGCTGAAAATGTTCG
AAGATCGTTTATGTCATAAAACATATTTAAATGGTGATCATGTAACCCATCCTGACTTCATGTTGTATGA
CGCTCTTGATGTTGTTTTATACATGGACCCAATGTGCCTGGATGCGTTCCCAAAATTAGTTTGTTTTAAA
AAACGTATTGAAGCTATCCCACAAATTGATAAGTACTTGAAATCCAGCAAGTATATAGCATGGCCTTTGC
AGGGCTGGCAAGCCACGTTTGGTGGTGGCGACCATCCTCCAAAAATCGATACGACCGAAAACCTGTATTT
TCAGGGCGCCATGGATCCGGAATTCATGCAAGCCGGGAAGCCTATCCTCTACTCCTATTTCCGAAGCTCC
TGTTCATGGAGAGTTCGAATTGCTCTGGCGTTAAAAGGCATTGACTATGAGATAGTGCCCATCAACCTCA
TAAAGGATGGCGGGCAACAGTTCACTGAGGAATTTCAGACCCTGAACCCCATGAAGCAAGTGCCAGCGCT
GAAAATTGATGGAATCACCATTGTCCAGTCACTGGCCATCATGGAGTACCTGGAAGAGACTCGGCCTATC
CCACGGCTCCTGCCTCAGGACCCACAGAAAAGAGCCATCGTGCGCATGATTTCTGACCTCATCGCTAGTG
GCATCCAGCCCCTTCAGAACCTGTCTGTCCTGAAGCAAGTGGGACAGGAGAACCAGATGCAATGGGCCCA
AAAGGTTATTACTTCCGGCTTTAACGCTCTGGAGAAGATTCTGCAGAGCACAGCAGGGAAGTACTGCGTA
GGAGATGAGGTATCCATGGCTGATGTGTGCTTAGTACCCCAAGTGGCAAATGCTGAAAGGTTCAAGGTGG
ATCTAAGCCCCTACCCTACCATCAGTCACATCAACAAGGAGCTGCTAGCCTTAGAGGTTTTCCAAGTGTC
TCACCCCCGTCGACAGCCAGATACCCCTGCCGAGCTGAGGACTTAGAATTCAAAGGCCTACGTCGACGAG
CTCAACTAGTGCGGCCGCTTTCGAATCTAGAGCCTGCAGTCTCGAGCGGCCGCATCGTGACTGACTGACG
ATCTGCCTCGCGCGTTTCGGTGATGACGGTGAAAACCTCTGACACATGCAGCTCCCGGAGACGGTCACAG
CTTGTCTGTAAGCGGATGCCGGGAGCAGACAAGCCCGTCAGGGCGCGTCAGCGGGTGTTGGCGGGTGTCG
GGGCGCAGCCATGACCCAGTCACGTAGCGATAGCGGAGTGTATAATTCTTGAAGACGAAAGGGCCTCGTG
ATACGCCTATTTTTATAGGTTAATGTCATGATAATAATGGTTTCTTAGACGTCAGGTGGCACTTTTCGGG
GAAATGTGCGCGGAACCCCTATTTGTTTATTTTTCTAAATACATTCAAATATGTATCCGCTCATGAGACA
ATAACCCTGATAAATGCTTCAATAATATTGAAAAAGGAAGAGTATGAGTATTCAACATTTCCGTGTCGCC
CTTATTCCCTTTTTTGCGGCATTTTGCCTTCCTGTTTTTGCTCACCCAGAAACGCTGGTGAAAGTAAAAG
ATGCTGAAGATCAGTTGGGTGCACGAGTGGGTTACATCGAACTGGATCTCAACAGCGGTAAGATCCTTGA
GAGTTTTCGCCCCGAAGAACGTTTTCCAATGATGAGCACTTTTAAAGTTCTGCTATGTGGCGCGGTATTA
TCCCGTGTTGACGCCGGGCAAGAGCAACTCGGTCGCCGCATACACTATTCTCAGAATGACTTGGTTGAGT
ACTCACCAGTCACAGAAAAGCATCTTACGGATGGCATGACAGTAAGAGAATTATGCAGTGCTGCCATAAC
CATGAGTGATAACACTGCGGCCAACTTACTTCTGACAACGATCGGAGGACCGAAGGAGCTAACCGCTTTT
TTGCACAACATGGGGGATCATGTAACTCGCCTTGATCGTTGGGAACCGGAGCTGAATGAAGCCATACCAA
ACGACGAGCGTGACACCACGATGCCTGCAGCAATGGCAACAACGTTGCGCAAACTATTAACTGGCGAACT
ACTTACTCTAGCTTCCCGGCAACAATTAATAGACTGGATGGAGGCGGATAAAGTTGCAGGACCACTTCTG
CGCTCGGCCCTTCCGGCTGGCTGGTTTATTGCTGATAAATCTGGAGCCGGTGAGCGTGGGTCTCGCGGTA
TCATTGCAGCACTGGGGCCAGATGGTAAGCCCTCCCGTATCGTAGTTATCTACACGACGGGGAGTCAGGC
AACTATGGATGAACGAAATAGACAGATCGCTGAGATAGGTGCCTCACTGATTAAGCATTGGTAACTGTCA
GACCAAGTTTACTCATATATACTTTAGATTGATTTAAAACTTCATTTTTAATTTAAAAGGATCTAGGTGA
AGATCCTTTTTGATAATCTCATGACCAAAATCCCTTAACGTGAGTTTTCGTTCCACTGAGCGTCAGACCC
CGTAGAAAAGATCAAAGGATCTTCTTGAGATCCTTTTTTTCTGCGCGTAATCTGCTGCTTGCAAACAAAA
AAACCACCGCTACCAGCGGTGGTTTGTTTGCCGGATCAAGAGCTACCAACTCTTTTTCCGAAGGTAACTG
GCTTCAGCAGAGCGCAGATACCAAATACTGTCCTTCTAGTGTAGCCGTAGTTAGGCCACCACTTCAAGAA
CTCTGTAGCACCGCCTACATACCTCGCTCTGCTAATCCTGTTACCAGTGGCTGCTGCCAGTGGCGATAAG
TCGTGTCTTACCGGGTTGGACTCAAGACGATAGTTACCGGATAAGGCGCAGCGGTCGGGCTGAACGGGGG
GTTCGTGCACACAGCCCAGCTTGGAGCGAACGACCTACACCGAACTGAGATACCTACAGCGTGAGCTATG
AGAAAGCGCCACGCTTCCCGAAGGGAGAAAGGCGGACAGGTATCCGGTAAGCGGCAGGGTCGGAACAGGA
GAGCGCACGAGGGAGCTTCCAGGGGGAAACGCCTGGTATCTTTATAGTCCTGTCGGGTTTCGCCACCTCT
GACTTGAGCGTCGATTTTTGTGATGCTCGTCAGGGGGGCGGAGCCTATGGAAAAACGCCAGCAACGCGGC
CTTTTTACGGTTCCTGGCCTTTTGCTGGCCTTTTGCTCACATGTTCTTTCCTGCGTTATCCCCTGATTCT
GTGGATAACCGTATTACCGCCTTTGAGTGAGCTGATACCGCTCGCCGCAGCCGAACGACCGAGCGCAGCG
AGTCAGTGAGCGAGGAAGCGGAAGAGCGCCTGATGCGGTATTTTCTCCTTACGCATCTGTGCGGTATTTC
ACACCGCATAAATTCCGACACCATCGAATGGCGCAAAACCTTTCGCGGTATGGCATGATAGCGCCCGGAA
GAGAGTCAATTCAGGGTGGTGAATGTGAAACCAGTAACGTTATACGATGTCGCAGAGTATGCCGGTGTCT
CTTATCAGACCGTTTCCCGCGTGGTGAACCAGGCCAGCCACGTTTCTGCGAAAACGCGGGAAAAAGTGGA
AGCGGCGATGGCGGAGCTGAATTACATTCCCAACCGCGTGGCACAACAACTGGCGGGCAAACAGTCGTTG
CTGATTGGCGTTGCCACCTCCAGTCTGGCCCTGCACGCGCCGTCGCAAATTGTCGCGGCGATTAAATCTC
GCGCCGATCAACTGGGTGCCAGCGTGGTGGTGTCGATGGTAGAACGAAGCGGCGTCGAAGCCTGTAAAGC
GGCGGTGCACAATCTTCTCGCGCAACGCGTCAGTGGGCTGATCATTAACTATCCGCTGGATGACCAGGAT
GCCATTGCTGTGGAAGCTGCCTGCACTAATGTTCCGGCGTTATTTCTTGATGTCTCTGACCAGACACCCA
TCAACAGTATTATTTTCTCCCATGAAGACGGTACGCGACTGGGCGTGGAGCATCTGGTCGCATTGGGTCA
CCAGCAAATCGCGCTGTTAGCGGGCCCATTAAGTTCTGTCTCGGCGCGTCTGCGTCTGGCTGGCTGGCAT
AAATATCTCACTCGCAATCAAATTCAGCCGATAGCGGAACGGGAAGGCGACTGGAGTGCCATGTCCGGTT
TTCAACAAACCATGCAAATGCTGAATGAGGGCATCGTTCCCACTGCGATGCTGGTTGCCAACGATCAGAT
GGCGCTGGGCGCAATGCGCGCCATTACCGAGTCCGGGCTGCGCGTTGGTGCGGATATCTCGGTAGTGGGA
TACGACGATACCGAAGACAGCTCATGTTATATCCCGCCGTTAACCACCATCAAACAGGATTTTCGCCTGC
TGGGGCAAACCAGCGTGGACCGCTTGCTGCAACTCTCTCAGGGCCAGGCGGTGAAGGGCAATCAGCTGTT
GCCCGTCTCACTGGTGAAAAGAAAAACCACCCTGGCGCCCAATACGCAAACCGCCTCTCCCCGCGCGTTG
GCCGATTCATTAATGCAGCTGGCACGACAGGTTTCCCGACTGGAAAGCGGGCAGTGAGCGCAACGCAATT
AATGTAAGTTAGCTCACTCATTAGGCACCCCAGGCTTTACACTTTATGCTTCCGGCTCGTATGTTGTGTG
GAATTGTGAGCGGATAACAATTTCACACAGGAAACAGCTATGACCATGATTACGGATTCACTGGCCGTCG
TTTTACAACGTCGTGACTGGGAAAACCCTGGCGTTACCCAACTTAATCGCCTTGCAGCACATCCCCCTTT
CGCCAGCTGGCGTAATAGCGAAGAGGCCCGCACCGATCGCCCTTCCCAACAGTTGCGCAGCCTGAATGGC
GAATGGCGCTTTGCCTGGTTTCCGGCACCAGAAGCGGTGCCGGAAAGCTGGCTGGAGTGCGATCTTCCTG
AGGCCGATACTGTCGTCGTCCCCTCAAACTGGCAGATGCACGGTTACGATGCGCCCATCTACACCAACGT
GACCTATCCCATTACGGTCAATCCGCCGTTTGTTCCCACGGAGAATCCGACGGGTTGTTACTCGCTCACA
TTTAATGTTGATGAAAGCTGGCTACAGGAAGGCCAGACGCGAATTATTTTTGATGGCGTTGGAATTAGCT
TATCGACTGCACGGTGCACCAATGCTTCTGGCGTCAGGCAGCCATCGGAAGCTGTGGTATGGCTGTGCAG
GTCGTAAATCACTGCATAATTCG
Features (pLannotate 1.2.2; 18 found; start..end, strand, type, name):
     86..114     +  promoter       tac promoter: strong E. coli promoter; hybrid between the trp and lac UV5 promoters
    122..138     +  protein_bind   lac operator: The lac repressor binds to the lac operator to inhibit transcription in E. coli. This inhibition can be relieved by adding lactose or isopropyl-β-D-thiogalactopyranoside (IPTG). lac repressor encoded by lacI
    161..814     +  CDS            GST26_SCHJA: Experimental evidence at protein level: Swiss-Prot protein existence level 1. GST isoenzymes appear to play a central role in the parasite detoxification system. Other functions are also suspected including a role in increasing the solubility of haematin in the parasite gut. From Schistosoma japonicum (Blood fluke).
    827..847     +  CDS            TEV site: tobacco etch virus (TEV) protease recognition and cleavage site
    866..1513    +  CDS            Gstz1: MAAI_MOUSE - Also known as Maai. Experimental evidence at protein level: Swiss-Prot protein existence level 1. Probable bifunctional enzyme showing minimal glutathione- conjugating activity with ethacrynic acid and 7-chloro-4-nitrobenz-2- oxa-1, 3-diazole and maleylacetoacetate isomerase activity. Has also low glutathione peroxidase activity with t-butyl and cumene hydroperoxides. Is able to catalyze the glutathione dependent oxygenation of dichloroacetic acid to glyoxylic acid (By similarity). From Mus musculus (Mouse).
   1613..1652    +  CDS            rop (fragment): Rop protein, which maintains plasmids at low copy number; rop
   1754..1794    +  misc_feature   bom (fragment): basis of mobility region from pBR322
   1899..2003    +  promoter       AmpR promoter: bla
   2004..2864    +  CDS            AmpR: β-lactamase; bla; confers resistance to ampicillin, carbenicillin, and related antibiotics
   3035..3623    +  rep_origin     ori: high-copy-number ColE1/pMB1/pBR322/pUC origin of replication
   3809..3860    -  misc_feature   bom (fragment): basis of mobility region from pBR322
   3867..3944    +  promoter       lacI promoter: lacI
   3945..5027    +  CDS            lacI: lac repressor; lacI; The lac repressor binds to the lac operator to inhibit transcription in E. coli. This inhibition can be relieved by adding lactose or isopropyl-β-D-thiogalactopyranoside (IPTG).
   5040..5061    +  protein_bind   CAP binding site: CAP binding activates transcription in the presence of cAMP. E. coli catabolite activator protein
   5076..5106    +  promoter       lac promoter: promoter for the E. coli lac operon
   5114..5130    +  protein_bind   lac operator: The lac repressor binds to the lac operator to inhibit transcription in E. coli. This inhibition can be relieved by adding lactose or isopropyl-β-D-thiogalactopyranoside (IPTG). lac repressor encoded by lacI
   5150..5323    +  CDS            lacZα: LacZα fragment of β-galactosidase; lacZ fragment
   5587..10      -  CDS            yciV (fragment) (across the origin): RNAAM_ECOLI - Also known as trpH From Escherichia coli (strain K12).
