[The description below was written by a language model from this plasmid's Addgene catalogue record and pLannotate feature annotations shown in this document.]
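Description:
pGST-GstZ1 is a bacterial expression plasmid for producing mouse Gstz1 (also known as maleylacetoacetate isomerase, a glutathione S-transferase zeta-class enzyme of the tyrosine degradation pathway) as a GST fusion protein in E. coli. It is built on the pGST-parallel backbone, a pGEX-like vector of about 5.0 kb, giving a total size of 5,693 bp. The plasmid is maintained through a ColE1/pMB1-type origin and selected with ampicillin via the β-lactamase gene. The catalogue lists it as low copy, and only fragments of the rop and bom regions are annotated.

The expression cassette reads as a single open reading frame. Schistosoma japonicum GST sits at the N terminus, followed by a TEV protease recognition site and then the roughly 650 bp Gstz1 coding sequence. This arrangement allows the fusion to be captured on glutathione resin and the GST moiety to be removed by TEV cleavage to release the mouse enzyme.

The catalogue entry names T7 as the promoter, but the annotated full sequence shows a tac promoter with an adjacent lac operator directly upstream of GST, and no T7 promoter is detected. A plasmid-borne lacI gene with its own promoter supplies the lac repressor, so expression would be repressed until induced with IPTG. The catalogue also lists the insert twice, and the 5,042 bp size given in the first entry duplicates the backbone size, while 651 bp matches the annotated gene. Residual lac promoter/lacZα sequence and a small E. coli yciV fragment are backbone remnants. The construct was deposited with a study of tyrosine catabolism defects in mice and serves as a source of recombinant Gstz1 protein.
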