Addgene plasmid #163090: pGST-GstZ1
Purpose: Expressing mouse Gstz1 in bacterial cells
Depositing lab: Joseph Takahashi. Depositing organization: University of Texas Southwestern Medical Center. Publication: Tissue-specific FAH deficiency alters sleep-wake patterns and results in chronic tyrosinemia in mice. Yang S, Siepka SM, Cox KH, Kumar V, de Groot M, Chelliah Y, Chen J, Tu B, Takahashi JS. Proc Natl Acad Sci U S A. 2019 Oct 29;116(44):22229-22236. doi: 10.1073/pnas.1904485116. Epub 2019 Oct 14. PubMed 31611405.
Backbone
  Vector backbone: PGST parallel
  Backbone manufacturer: invitrogen
  Backbone size w/o insert (bp): 5042
  Total vector size (bp): 5693
  Vector type: Bacterial Expression
Growth in bacteria
  Bacterial resistance: Ampicillin, 100 μg/mL
  Growth temperature: 37°C
  Growth strain: DH5alpha
  Copy number: Low Copy
Gene/Insert 1
  Gene/Insert name: GstZ1
  Species: M. musculus (mouse)
  Insert size (bp): 5042
  Promoter: T7
  Tag / fusion protein: GST (N terminal on backbone)
  Cloning method: Ligation Independent Cloning
  Sequencing primers: 5′ CTGGCAAGCCACGTTTG; 3′ AGTCAGTCACGATGCGGC
Gene/Insert 2
  Gene/Insert name: GstZ1
  Species: M. musculus (mouse)
  Insert size (bp): 651
  Tag / fusion protein: GST (N terminal on backbone)
Terms and licenses: Academic/Nonprofit Terms; Industry Terms: Not Available to Industry
How to cite: pGST-GstZ1 was a gift from Joseph Takahashi (Addgene plasmid # 163090 ; http://n2t.net/addgene:163090 ; RRID:Addgene_163090)
